>Addgene plasmid #32964 | p3XFlag-MEF2D | addgene partial sequence | sequence record 39400 | CMV-F 5'-CGCAAATGGGCGGTAGGCGTG-3'
GTGAACCGTCAGAATTAACCATGGACTACAAAGACCATGACGGTGATTATAAAGATCATGACATCGATTA
CAAGGATGACGATGACAAGCTTGGGAGGAAAAAGATTCAGATCCAGCGAATCACTGATGAACGGAACCGC
CAGGTGACCTTCACCAAGCGGAAGTTTGGACTGATGAAGAAGGCCTACGAGCTGAGTGTGCTGTGCGACT
GCGAGATCGCGCTCATCATCTTCAACCACTCCAACAAGCTGTTCCAGTATGCCAGCACCGACATGGACAA
GGTGCTGCTCAAGTACACCGAGTACAACGAGCCACACGAGAGCCGCACCAATGCTGACATCATCGAGACC
CTGAGGAAGAAGGGTTTCAACGGCTGTGACAGCCCAGAGCCGGATGGGGAGGACTCACTGGAGCAGAGCC
CCCTGCTGGAGGACAAGTACCGGCGGGCCAGTGAGGAGCTGGATGGGCTCTTCAGGCGCTATGGGTCATC
TGTTCCGGCCCCCAACTTTGCCATGCCTGTCACAGTGCCCGTGTCCAATCAGAGCTCCATGCAGTTCAGC
AATCCAAGTAGCTCTCTGGTCACTCCTTCCCTGGTGACATCATCCCTTACGGACCCACGGCTCCTGTCCC
CCCAGCAGCCAGCACTACAGAGAAACAGTGTTTCTCCAGGCTTGCCCCAGCGGCCTGCTAGTGCAGGAGC
CATGCTGGGTGGAGACCTCAACAGTGCTAATGGAGCCTGCCCCAGCCCCGTTGGGAATGGCTATGTCAGT
GCCCGAGCTTCCCCTGGCCTCCTCCCTGTGGCCAATGGCAACAGCCTAAACAAAGTCATCCCTGCCAANG
TCTCCGCCCCCACCCACCCACAACACCCAGCTTGGAGCCCCCAGCCGCAAGCCTGATCTGCGGGTCATCA
CTTCCCAGGGAGGC
