[The description below was written by a language model from this plasmid's Addgene catalogue record.]
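Description:
p3XFlag-MEF2D is a mammalian expression plasmid built on the commercial p3XFlag-CMV-7.1 backbone, which is about 4.7 kb without the insert. It is propagated in E. coli under ampicillin selection. The record lists the copy number as unknown and does not describe the bacterial origin of replication or any marker for selection in mammalian cells, so from what is stated the plasmid is best regarded as a tool for transient transfection.

The payload is the coding sequence of mouse Mef2d (myocyte enhancer factor 2D), a member of the MEF2 family of MADS-box transcription factors. It is placed downstream of the CMV promoter, a strong viral promoter that drives high-level constitutive expression in most mammalian cell lines. The backbone supplies an N-terminal 3x FLAG epitope, three tandem copies of the FLAG tag, so the expressed protein is an N-terminally tagged MEF2D fusion. The triple tag gives more sensitive detection with anti-FLAG antibodies than a single copy. The insert was introduced by restriction enzyme cloning, but the specific 5′ and 3′ sites are not recorded, nor is the insert size or the particular Mef2d isoform.

The stated purpose is mammalian expression of FLAG-tagged mouse MEF2D. Such a construct suits overexpression studies in which the protein is followed by western blot, immunofluorescence or immunoprecipitation through the tag, without the need for a MEF2D-specific antibody. No feature table accompanies the record, so other backbone elements cannot be confirmed here.
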