Addgene plasmid #32964: p3XFlag-MEF2D
Purpose: For mammalian expression of mouse MEF2D with a 3x FLAG tag
Depositing lab: Ron Prywes. Depositing organization: Columbia University.
Backbone
  Vector backbone: p3XFlag-CMV-7.1
  Backbone manufacturer: Sigma
  Backbone size w/o insert (bp): 4700
  Vector type: Mammalian Expression
Growth in bacteria
  Bacterial resistance: Ampicillin, 100 μg/mL
  Growth temperature: 37°C
  Growth strain: DH5alpha
  Copy number: Unknown
Gene/Insert
  Gene/Insert name: MEF2D
  Species: M. musculus (mouse)
  Entrez Gene: Mef2d
  Promoter: CMV
  Tag / fusion protein: Flag (N terminal on backbone)
  Cloning method: Restriction Enzyme; 5′ cloning site None (unknown if destroyed); 3′ cloning site None (unknown if destroyed)
  Sequencing primers: 5′ CMV-Fwd
Terms and licenses: Academic/Nonprofit Terms; Industry Terms: Not Available to Industry
How to cite: p3XFlag-MEF2D was a gift from Ron Prywes (Addgene plasmid # 32964 ; http://n2t.net/addgene:32964 ; RRID:Addgene_32964)
